>Addgene plasmid #144545 | TFORF3069 | addgene full sequence | sequence record 404247 | Addgene NGS Result
TTAATGTAGTCTTATGCAATACTCTTGTAGTCTTGCAACATGGTAACGATGAGTTAGCAACATGCCTTAC
AAGGAGAGAAAAAGCACCGTGCATGCCGATTGGTGGAAGTAAGGTGGTACGATCGTGCCTTATTAGGAAG
GCAACAGACGGGTCTGACATGGATTGGACGAACCACTGAATTGCCGCATTGCAGAGATATTGTATTTAAG
TGCCTAGCTCGATACATAAACGGGTCTCTCTGGTTAGACCAGATCTGAGCCTGGGAGCTCTCTGGCTAAC
TAGGGAACCCACTGCTTAAGCCTCAATAAAGCTTGCCTTGAGTGCTTCAAGTAGTGTGTGCCCGTCTGTT
GTGTGACTCTGGTAACTAGAGATCCCTCAGACCCTTTTAGTCAGTGTGGAAAATCTCTAGCAGTGGCGCC
CGAACAGGGACTTGAAAGCGAAAGGGAAACCAGAGGAGCTCTCTCGACGCAGGACTCGGCTTGCTGAAGC
GCGCACGGCAAGAGGCGAGGGGCGGCGACTGGTGAGTACGCCAAAAATTTTGACTAGCGGAGGCTAGAAG
GAGAGAGATGGGTGCGAGAGCGTCAGTATTAAGCGGGGGAGAATTAGATCGCGATGGGAAAAAATTCGGT
TAAGGCCAGGGGGAAAGAAAAAATATAAATTAAAACATATAGTATGGGCAAGCAGGGAGCTAGAACGATT
CGCAGTTAATCCTGGCCTGTTAGAAACATCAGAAGGCTGTAGACAAATACTGGGACAGCTACAACCATCC
CTTCAGACAGGATCAGAAGAACTTAGATCATTATATAATACAGTAGCAACCCTCTATTGTGTGCATCAAA
GGATAGAGATAAAAGACACCAAGGAAGCTTTAGACAAGATAGAGGAAGAGCAAAACAAAAGTAAGACCAC
CGCACAGCAAGCGGCCGCTGATCTTCAGACCTGGAGGAGGAGATATGAGGGACAATTGGAGAAGTGAATT
ATATAAATATAAAGTAGTAAAAATTGAACCATTAGGAGTAGCACCCACCAAGGCAAAGAGAAGAGTGGTG
CAGAGAGAAAAAAGAGCAGTGGGAATAGGAGCTTTGTTCCTTGGGTTCTTGGGAGCAGCAGGAAGCACTA
TGGGCGCAGCGTCAATGACGCTGACGGTACAGGCCAGACAATTATTGTCTGGTATAGTGCAGCAGCAGAA
CAATTTGCTGAGGGCTATTGAGGCGCAACAGCATCTGTTGCAACTCACAGTCTGGGGCATCAAGCAGCTC
CAGGCAAGAATCCTGGCTGTGGAAAGATACCTAAAGGATCAACAGCTCCTGGGGATTTGGGGTTGCTCTG
GAAAACTCATTTGCACCACTGCTGTGCCTTGGAATGCTAGTTGGAGTAATAAATCTCTGGAACAGATTTG
GAATCACACGACCTGGATGGAGTGGGACAGAGAAATTAACAATTACACAAGCTTAATACACTCCTTAATT
GAAGAATCGCAAAACCAGCAAGAAAAGAATGAACAAGAATTATTGGAATTAGATAAATGGGCAAGTTTGT
GGAATTGGTTTAACATAACAAATTGGCTGTGGTATATAAAATTATTCATAATGATAGTAGGAGGCTTGGT
AGGTTTAAGAATAGTTTTTGCTGTACTTTCTATAGTGAATAGAGTTAGGCAGGGATATTCACCATTATCG
TTTCAGACCCACCTCCCAACCCCGAGGGGACCCATGCATTGCATCTCAATTAGTCAGCAACCAGGTGTGG
AAAGTCCCCAGGCTCCCCAGCAGGCAGAAGTATGCAAAGCATGCGTCTCAATTAGTCAGCAACCATAGTC
CCGCCCCTAACTCCGCCCATCCCGCCCCTAACTCCGCCCAGTTCCGCCCATTCTCCGCCCCATGGCTGAC
TAATTTTTTTTATTTATGCAGAGGCCGAGGCCGCCTCGGCCTCTGAGCTATTCCAGAAGTAGTGAGGAGG
CTTTTTTGGAGGCCTAGGCTTTTGCAAAAAGCTTTCTAGAGGTACCACCGGAGCTTACCATGACCGAGTA
CAAGCCCACGGTGCGCCTCGCCACCCGCGACGACGTCCCCAGGGCCGTACGCACCCTCGCCGCCGCGTTC
GCCGACTACCCCGCCACGCGCCACACCGTCGATCCGGACCGCCACATCGAGCGGGTCACCGAGCTGCAAG
AACTCTTCCTCACGCGCGTCGGGCTCGACATCGGCAAGGTGTGGGTCGCGGACGACGGCGCCGCCGTGGC
GGTCTGGACCACGCCGGAGAGCGTCGAAGCGGGGGCGGTGTTCGCCGAGATCGGCCCGCGCATGGCCGAG
TTGAGCGGTTCCCGGCTGGCCGCGCAGCAACAGATGGAAGGCCTCCTGGCGCCGCACCGGCCCAAGGAGC
CCGCGTGGTTCCTGGCCACCGTCGGCGTCTCGCCCGACCACCAGGGCAAGGGTCTGGGCAGCGCCGTCGT
GCTCCCCGGAGTGGAGGCGGCCGAGCGCGCCGGGGTGCCCGCCTTCCTGGAGACCTCCGCGCCCCGCAAC
CTCCCCTTCTACGAGCGGCTCGGCTTCACCGTCACCGCCGACGTCGAGGTGCCCGAAGGACCGCGCACCT
GGTGCATGACCCGCAAGCCCGGTGCCAGTTAACGAATTCTAGATCTTGAGACAAATGGCAGTATTCATCC
ACAATTTTAAAAGAAAAGGGGGGATTGGGGGGTACAGTGCAGGGGAAAGAATAGTAGACATAATAGCAAC
AGACATACAAACTAAAGAATTACAAAAACAAATTACAAAAATTCAAAATTTTCGGGTTTATTACAGGGAC
AGCAGAGATCCACTTTGGCGCCGGCTCGAGGCCTGCAGGTGCAAAGATGGATAAAGTTTTAAACAGAGAG
GAATCTTTGCAGCTAATGGACCTTCTAGGTCTTGAAAGGAGTGGGAATTGGCTCCGGTGCCCGTCAGTGG
GCAGAGCGCACATCGCCCACAGTCCCCGAGAAGTTGGGGGGAGGGGTCGGCAATTGAACCGGTGCCTAGA
GAAGGTGGCGCGGGGTAAACTGGGAAAGTGATGTCGTGTACTGGCTCCGCCTTTTTCCCGAGGGTGGGGG
AGAACCGTATATAAGTGCAGTAGTCGCCGTGAACGTTCTTTTTCGCAACGGGTTTGCCGCCAGAACACAG
GTAAGTGCCGTGTGTGGTTCCCGCGGGCCTGGCCTCTTTACGGGTTATGGCCCTTGCGTGCCTTGAATTA
CTTCCACCTGGCTGCAGTACGTGATTCTTGATCCCGAGCTTCGGGTTGGAAGTGGGTGGGAGAGTTCGAG
GCCTTGCGCTTAAGGAGCCCCTTCGCCTCGTGCTTGAGTTGAGGCCTGGCCTGGGCGCTGGGGCCGCCGC
GTGCGAATCTGGTGGCACCTTCGCGCCTGTCTCGCTGCTTTCGATAAGTCTCTAGCCATTTAAAATTTTT
GATGACCTGCTGCGACGCTTTTTTTCTGGCAAGATAGTCTTGTAAATGCGGGCCAAGATCTGCACACTGG
TATTTCGGTTTTTGGGGCCGCGGGCGGCGACGGGGCCCGTGCGTCCCAGCGCACATGTTCGGCGAGGCGG
GGCCTGCGAGCGCGGCCACCGAGAATCGGACGGGGGTAGTCTCAAGCTGGCCGGCCTGCTCTGGTGCCTG
GCCTCGCGCCGCCGTGTATCGCCCCGCCCTGGGCGGCAAGGCTGGCCCGGTCGGCACCAGTTGCGTGAGC
GGAAAGATGGCCGCTTCCCGGCCCTGCTGCAGGGAGCTCAAAATGGAGGACGCGGCGCTCGGGAGAGCGG
GCGGGTGAGTCACCCACACAAAGGAAAAGGGCCTTTCCGTCCTCAGCCGTCGCTTCATGTGACTCCACGG
AGTACCGGGCGCCGTCCAGGCACCTCGATTAGTTCTCGAGCTTTTGGAGTACGTCGTCTTTAGGTTGGGG
GGAGGGGTTTTATGCGATGGAGTTTCCCCACACTGAGTGGGTGGAGACTGAAGTTAGGCCAGCTTGGCAC
TTGATGTAATTCTCCTTGGAATTTGCCCTTTTTGAGTTTGGATCTTGGTTCATTCTCAAGCCTCAGACAG
TGGTTCAAAGTTTTTTTCTTCCATTTCAGGTGTCGTGAGGCTAGCATCGATTGATCAACAAGTTTGTACA
AAAAAGTTGGCATGGCGGCTGTGGTGGAGAATGTAGTGAAGCTCCTTGGGGAGCAGTACTACAAAGATGC
CATGGAGCAGTGCCACAATTACAATGCTCGCCTCTGTGCTGAGCGCAGCGTGCGCCTGCCTTTCTTGGAC
TCACAGACCGGAGTAGCCCAGAGCAATTGTTACATCTGGATGGAAAAGCGACACCGGGGTCCAGGATTGG
CCTCCGGACAGCTGTACTCCTACCCTGCCCGGCGCTGGCGGAAAAAGCGGCGAGCCCATCCCCCTGAGGA
TCCACGACTTTCCTTCCCATCTATTAAGCCAGACACAGACCAGACCCTGAAGAAGGAGGGGCTGATCTCT
CAGGATGGCAGTAGTTTAGAGGCTCTGTTGCGCACTGACCCCCTGGAGAAGCGAGGTGCCCCGGATCCCC
GAGTTGATGATGACAGCCTGGGCGAGTTTCCTGTGACCAACAGTCGAGCGCGAAAGCGGATCCTAGAACC
AGATGACTTCCTGGATGACCTCGATGATGAAGACTATGAAGAAGATACTCCCAAGCGTCGGGGAAAGGGG
AAATCCAAGGGTAAGGGTGTGGGCAGTGCCCGTAAGAAGCTGGATGCTTCCATCCTGGAGGACCGGGATA
AGCCCTATGCCTGTGACATTTGTGGAAAACGTTACAAGAACCGACCAGGCCTCAGTTACCACTATGCCCA
CTCCCACTTGGCTGAGGAGGAGGGCGAGGACAAGGAAGACTCTCAACCACCCACTCCTGTTTCCCAGAGG
TCTGAGGAGCAGAAATCCAAAAAGGGTCCTGATGGATTGGCCTTGCCCAACAACTACTGTGACTTCTGCC
TGGGGGACTCAAAGATTAACAAGAAGACGGGACAACCCGAGGAGCTGGTGTCCTGTTCTGACTGTGGCCG
CTCAGGGCATCCATCTTGCCTCCAATTTACCCCCGTGATGATGGCGGCAGTGAAGACATACCGCTGGCAG
TGCATCGAGTGCAAATGTTGCAATATCTGCGGCACCTCCGAGAATGACGACCAGTTGCTCTTCTGTGATG
ACTGCGATCGTGGCTACCACATGTACTGTCTCACCCCGTCCATGTCTGAGCCCCCTGAAGGAAGTTGGAG
CTGCCACCTGTGTCTGGACCTGTTGAAAGAGAAAGCTTCCATCTACCAGAACCAGAACTCCTCTTGCCCA
ACTTTCTTGTACAAAGTGGTTGATATCGGTAAGCCTATCCCTAACCCTCTCCTCGGTCTCGATTCTACGT
AGTAATGAACTAGTCCGTAACTTGAAAGTATTTCGATTTCTTGGCTTTATATATCTTGTGGAAAGGACGA
TACTAGCACCACAAAAACAGGAGCACGCGTTAAGTCGACAATCAACCTCTGGATTACAAAATTTGTGAAA
GATTGACTGGTATTCTTAACTATGTTGCTCCTTTTACGCTATGTGGATACGCTGCTTTAATGCCTTTGTA
TCATGCTATTGCTTCCCGTATGGCTTTCATTTTCTCCTCCTTGTATAAATCCTGGTTGCTGTCTCTTTAT
GAGGAGTTGTGGCCCGTTGTCAGGCAACGTGGCGTGGTGTGCACTGTGTTTGCTGACGCAACCCCCACTG
GTTGGGGCATTGCCACCACCTGTCAGCTCCTTTCCGGGACTTTCGCTTTCCCCCTCCCTATTGCCACGGC
GGAACTCATCGCCGCCTGCCTTGCCCGCTGCTGGACAGGGGCTCGGCTGTTGGGCACTGACAATTCCGTG
GTGTTGTCGGGGAAATCATCGTCCTTTCCTTGGCTGCTCGCCTGTGTTGCCACCTGGATTCTGCGCGGGA
CGTCCTTCTGCTACGTCCCTTCGGCCCTCAATCCAGCGGACCTTCCTTCCCGCGGCCTGCTGCCGGCTCT
GCGGCCTCTTCCGCGTCTTCGCCTTCGCCCTCAGACGAGTCGGATCTCCCTTTGGGCCGCCTCCCCGCGT
CGACTTTAAGACCAATGACTTACAAGGCAGCTGTAGATCTTAGCCACTTTTTAAAAGAAAAGGGGGGACT
GGAAGGGCTAATTCACTCCCAACGAAGACAAGATCTGCTTTTTGCTTGTACTGGGTCTCTCTGGTTAGAC
CAGATCTGAGCCTGGGAGCTCTCTGGCTAACTAGGGAACCCACTGCTTAAGCCTCAATAAAGCTTGCCTT
GAGTGCTTCAAGTAGTGTGTGCCCGTCTGTTGTGTGACTCTGGTAACTAGAGATCCCTCAGACCCTTTTA
GTCAGTGTGGAAAATCTCTAGCAGTACGTATAGTAGTTCATGTCATCTTATTATTCAGTATTTATAACTT
GCAAAGAAATGAATATCAGAGAGTGAGAGGAACTTGTTTATTGCAGCTTATAATGGTTACAAATAAAGCA
ATAGCATCACAAATTTCACAAATAAAGCATTTTTTTCACTGCATTCTAGTTGTGGTTTGTCCAAACTCAT
CAATGTATCTTATCATGTCTGGCTCTAGCTATCCCGCCCCTAACTCCGCCCATCCCGCCCCTAACTCCGC
CCAGTTCCGCCCATTCTCCGCCCCATGGCTGACTAATTTTTTTTATTTATGCAGAGGCCGAGGCCGCCTC
GGCCTCTGAGCTATTCCAGAAGTAGTGAGGAGGCTTTTTTGGAGGCCTAGGGACGTACCCAATTCGCCCT
ATAGTGAGTCGTATTACGCGCGCTCACTGGCCGTCGTTTTACAACGTCGTGACTGGGAAAACCCTGGCGT
TACCCAACTTAATCGCCTTGCAGCACATCCCCCTTTCGCCAGCTGGCGTAATAGCGAAGAGGCCCGCACC
GATCGCCCTTCCCAACAGTTGCGCAGCCTGAATGGCGAATGGG
[124 nt withheld, positions 6974-7097]
C
[91 nt withheld, positions 7099-7189]
A
[49 nt withheld, positions 7191-7239]
CCTTTGACGTTGGAGTCCACGTTCTTT
[37 nt withheld, positions 7267-7303]
ACCCTATCTCGGTCTATTCTTTTGATTTATAAGGGATTTTGCCGATTTCGGCCTATTGGTTAAAAAATGA
GCTGATTTAACAAAAATTTAACGCGAATTTTAACAAAATATTAACGCTTACAATTTAGGTGGCACTTTTC
GGGGAAATGTGCGCGGAACCCCTATTTGTTTATTTTTCTAAATACATTCAAATATGTATCCGCTCATGAG
ACAATAACCCTGATAAATGCTTCAATAATATTGAAAAAGGAAGAGTATGAGTATTCAACATTTCCGTGTC
GCCCTTATTCCCTTTTTTGCGGCATTTTGCCTTCCTGTTTTTGCTCACCCAGAAACGCTGGTGAAAGTAA
AAGATGCTGAAGATCAGTTGGGTGCACGAGTGGGTTACATCGAACTGGATCTCAACAGCGGTAAGATCCT
TGAGAGTTTTCGCCCCGAAGAACGTTTTCCAATGATGAGCACTTTTAAAGTTCTGCTATGTGGCGCGGTA
TTATCCCGTATTGACGCCGGGCAAGAGCAACTCGGTCGCCGCATACACTATTCTCAGAATGACTTGGTTG
AGTACTCACCAGTCACAGAAAAGCATCTTACGGATGGCATGACAGTAAGAGAATTATGCAGTGCTGCCAT
AACCATGAGTGATAACACTGCGGCCAACTTACTTCTGACAACGATCGGAGGACCGAAGGAGCTAACCGCT
TTTTTGCACAACATGGGGGATCATGTAACTCGCCTTGATCGTTGGGAACCGGAGCTGAATGAAGCCATAC
CAAACGACGAGCGTGACACCACGATGCCTGTAGCAATGGCAACAACGTTGCGCAAACTATTAACTGGCGA
ACTACTTACTCTAGCTTCCCGGCAACAATTAATAGACTGGATGGAGGCGGATAAAGTTGCAGGACCACTT
CTGCGCTCGGCCCTTCCGGCTGGCTGGTTTATTGCTGATAAATCTGGAGCCGGTGAGCGTGGGTCTCGCG
GTATCATTGCAGCACTGGGGCCAGATGGTAAGCCCTCCCGTATCGTAGTTATCTACACGACGGGGAGTCA
GGCAACTATGGATGAACGAAATAGACAGATCGCTGAGATAGGTGCCTCACTGATTAAGCATTGGTAACTG
TCAGACCAAGTTTACTCATATATACTTTAGATTGATTTAAAACTTCATTTTTAATTTAAAAGGATCTAGG
TGAAGATCCTTTTTGATAATCTCATGACCAAAATCCCTTAACGTGAGTTTTCGTTCCACTGAGCGTCAGA
CCCCGTAGAAAAGATCAAAGGATCTTCTTGAGATCCTTTTTTTCTGCGCGTAATCTGCTGCTTGCAAACA
AAAAAACCACCGCTACCAGCGGTGGTTTGTTTGCCGGATCAAGAGCTACCAACTCTTTTTCCGAAGGTAA
CTGGCTTCAGCAGAGCGCAGATACCAAATACTGTTCTTCTAGTGTAGCCGTAGTTAGGCCACCACTTCAA
GAACTCTGTAGCACCGCCTACATACCTCGCTCTGCTAATCCTGTTACCAGTGGCTGCTGCCAGTGGCGAT
AAGTCGTGTCTTACCGGGTTGGACTCAAGACGATAGTTACCGGATAAGGCGCAGCGGTCGGGCTGAACGG
GGGGTTCGTGCACACAGCCCAGCTTGGAGCGAACGACCTACACCGAACTGAGATACCTACAGCGTGAGCT
ATGAGAAAGCGCCACGCTTCCCGAAGGGAGAAAGGCGGACAGGTATCCGGTAAGCGGCAGGGTCGGAACA
GGAGAGCGCACGAGGGAGCTTCCAGGGGGAAACGCCTGGTATCTTTATAGTCCTGTCGGGTTTCGCCACC
TCTGACTTGAGCGTCGATTTTTGTGATGCTCGTCAGGGGGGCGGAGCCTATGGAAAAACGCCAGCAACGC
GGCCTTTTTACGGTTCCTGGCCTTTTGCTGGCCTTTTGCTCACATGTTCTTTCCTGCGTTATCCCCTGAT
TCTGTGGATAACCGTATTACCGCCTTTGAGTGAGCTGATACCGCTCGCCGCAGCCGAACGACCGAGCGCA
GCGAGTCAGTGAGCGAGGAAGCGGAAGAGCGCCCAATACGCAAACCGCCTCTCCCCGCGCGTTGGCCGAT
TCATTAATGCAGCTGGCACGACAGGTTTCCCGACTGGAAAGCGGGCAGTGAGCGCAACGCAATTAATGTG
AGTTAGCTCACTCATTAGGCACCCCAGGCTTTACACTTTATGCTTCCGGCTCGTATGTTGTGTGGAATTG
TGAGCGGATAACAATTTCACACAGGAAACAGCTATGACCATGATTACGCCAAGCGCGCAATTAACCCTCA
CTAAAGGGAACAAAAGCTGGAGCTGCAAGC
Features (pLannotate 1.2.2; 34 found; start..end, strand, type, name):
      5..231     +  promoter       RSV promoter: Rous sarcoma virus enhancer/promoter
    232..412     +  LTR            5' LTR (truncated): truncated 5' long terminal repeat (LTR) from HIV-1
    459..584     +  misc_feature   HIV-1 Ψ: packaging signal of human immunodeficiency virus type 1
    568..931     +  CDS            HIV-1 gag (fragment): gag protein from human immunodeficiency virus 1; gag
   1077..1310    +  misc_feature   RRE: The Rev response element (RRE) of HIV-1 allows for Rev-dependent mRNA export from the nucleus to the cytoplasm.
   1687..1713    +  CDS            Rev (fragment): human immunodeficiency virus 1 (HIV-1) Rev protein; rev; enhances nuclear export of unspliced and incompletely spliced viral mRNAs
   1720..1743    +  promoter       SV40 promoter (fragment): SV40 early promoter
   1744..1815    +  promoter       SV40 promoter (fragment): SV40 enhancer and early promoter
   1839..1974    +  rep_origin     SV40 ori: SV40 origin of replication
   2020..2616    +  CDS            PuroR (fragment): puromycin N-acetyltransferase; pac from Streptomyces; confers resistance to puromycin
   2665..2782    +  misc_feature   cPPT/CTS: central polypurine tract and central termination sequence of HIV-1
   2847..2913    +  CDS            small t antigen (fragment): SV40 (simian virus 40) small t antigen
   2920..4098    +  promoter       EF-1α promoter: strong constitutive promoter for human elongation factor EF-1α
   4119..4136    +  protein_bind   attB1 (fragment): mutant version of attB; core recombination site for the Gateway® BP reaction BP Clonase™
   4142..5314    +  CDS            DPF2: REQU_HUMAN - Also known as BAF45D, REQ, UBID4. Experimental evidence at protein level: Swiss-Prot protein existence level 1. Plays an active role in transcriptional regulation by binding modified histones H3 and H4 (PubMed:28533407, PubMed:27775714). Is a negative regulator of myeloid differentiation of hematopoietic progenitor cells (PubMed:28533407). Might also have a role in the development and maturation of lymphoid cells (By similarity). Involved in the regulation of non-canonical NF-kappa-B pathway (PubMed:20460684). From Homo sapiens (Human).
   5317..5340    -  protein_bind   attB2: mutant version of attB; recombination site for the Gateway® BP reaction BP Clonase™
   5348..5389    +  CDS            V5 tag: epitope tag from simian virus 5
   5405..5458    +  promoter       U6 promoter (fragment): RNA polymerase III promoter for human U6 snRNA
   5500..6088    +  misc_feature   WPRE: woodchuck hepatitis virus posttranscriptional regulatory element
   6139..6158    +  misc_feature   cPPT/CTS (fragment): central polypurine tract and central termination sequence of HIV-1
   6160..6393    +  LTR            3' LTR (ΔU3): self-inactivating 3' long terminal repeat (LTR) from HIV-1
   6471..6592    +  polyA_signal   SV40 poly(A) signal: SV40 polyadenylation signal
   6632..6767    +  rep_origin     SV40 ori: SV40 origin of replication
   6788..6806    -  promoter       T7 promoter: promoter for bacteriophage T7 RNA polymerase
   6814..6969    +  CDS            lacZα (fragment): LacZα fragment of β-galactosidase; lacZ fragment
   6974..7402    +  rep_origin     f1 ori (sequence partly withheld): f1 bacteriophage origin of replication; arrow indicates direction of (+) strand synthesis
   7455..7559    +  promoter       AmpR promoter: bla
   7560..8420    +  CDS            AmpR: β-lactamase; bla; confers resistance to ampicillin, carbenicillin, and related antibiotics
   8591..9179    +  rep_origin     ori: high-copy-number ColE1/pMB1/pBR322/pUC origin of replication
   9362..9454    +  CDS            lacI (fragment): lac repressor; lacI; The lac repressor binds to the lac operator to inhibit transcription in E. coli. This inhibition can be relieved by adding lactose or isopropyl-β-D-thiogalactopyranoside (IPTG).
   9467..9488    +  protein_bind   CAP binding site: CAP binding activates transcription in the presence of cAMP. E. coli catabolite activator protein
   9503..9533    +  promoter       lac promoter: promoter for the E. coli lac operon
   9541..9557    +  protein_bind   lac operator: The lac repressor binds to the lac operator to inhibit transcription in E. coli. This inhibition can be relieved by adding lactose or isopropyl-β-D-thiogalactopyranoside (IPTG). lac repressor encoded by lacI
   9602..9620    +  promoter       T3 promoter: promoter for bacteriophage T3 RNA polymerase
