[The description below was written by a language model from this plasmid's Addgene catalogue record and pLannotate feature annotations shown in this document.]
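Description:
TFORF3069 is a third-generation-style, self-inactivating lentiviral expression plasmid built on the pLX_TRC317 backbone, carrying the human transcription-regulator gene DPF2 (also known as REQ, BAF45D or UBID4) as one member of a barcoded transcription factor ORF collection. It is propagated in E. coli through a high-copy ColE1/pUC-type origin with ampicillin resistance (AmpR), and also contains an f1 origin and leftover lac/lacZα, T7 and T3 cloning-vector elements. The depositor notes that recombination can occur during propagation, as is common for LTR-containing plasmids.

The viral portion runs from an RSV promoter fused to a truncated HIV-1 5' LTR, which drives genomic RNA production in packaging cells, through the Ψ packaging signal, a gag fragment, the RRE for Rev-dependent export and a cPPT/CTS, to a ΔU3 3' LTR followed by an SV40 polyadenylation signal. Within this unit, an SV40 promoter/origin region sits upstream of the puromycin N-acetyltransferase gene, allowing puromycin selection of transduced mammalian cells. Downstream, the strong constitutive EF-1α promoter drives the DPF2 ORF, which was inserted by Gateway cloning and is flanked by attB1 and attB2 sites, with a V5 epitope tag following attB2 at the C-terminal end of the insert. A WPRE follows to enhance transcript expression. The catalogue states that each construct carries a unique 24-bp barcode, although the feature table does not annotate it; a short U6 promoter fragment is called between the V5 tag and the WPRE. The vector is intended for overexpressing DPF2 in mammalian cells, with the barcode identifying the transcription factor in pooled screens, such as those for directed differentiation.
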