Addgene plasmid #144545: TFORF3069
Purpose: Lentiviral vector for overexpressing transcription factor ORFs with unique 24-bp barcodes. Barcodes facilitate identification of transcription factors in pooled screens.
Depositing lab: Feng Zhang. Depositing organization: Broad Institute. Publication: A transcription factor atlas of directed differentiation. Joung J, Ma S, Tay T, Geiger-Schuller KR, Kirchgatterer PC, Verdine VK, Guo B, Arias-Garcia MA, Allen WE, Singh A, Kuksenko O, Abudayyeh OO, Gootenberg JS, Fu Z, Macrae RK, Buenrostro JD, Regev A, Zhang F. Cell. 2023 Jan 5;186(1):209-229.e26. doi: 10.1016/j.cell.2022.11.026. PubMed 36608654.
Backbone
  Vector backbone: pLX_TRC317
  Backbone manufacturer: Broad Institute Genetic Perturbation Platform
  Backbone size w/o insert (bp): 8264
  Vector type: Mammalian Expression, Lentiviral
  Selectable markers: Puromycin
Growth in bacteria
  Bacterial resistance: Ampicillin, 100 μg/mL
  Growth temperature: 37°C
  Growth strain: NEB Stable
  Copy number: High Copy
Gene/Insert
  Gene/Insert name: DPF2
  Species: H. sapiens (human)
  Insert size (bp): 1379
  Entrez Gene: DPF2 (a.k.a. CSS7, REQ, SMARCG2, UBID4, ubi-d4)
  Promoter: EF1a
  Tag / fusion protein: V5 (C terminal on insert)
  Cloning method: Gateway Cloning
  Sequencing primers: 5′ GGGTGGAGACTGAAGTTAGGCCAG; 3′ CACATAGCGTAAAAGGAGCAACATAG
Resource information
  A portion of this plasmid was derived from a plasmid made by: Broad Institute Genetic Perturbation Platform
Terms and licenses: Academic/Nonprofit Terms; Industry Terms: Not Available to Industry
Depositor comments: NM_006268.4 Please test multiple small colonies in case of plasmid recombination. To make this collection available in a timely manner, a portion of this collection was not fully sequenced by Addgene. If an Addgene verified full plasmid sequence is not available, please contact us prior to placing an order to request the full sequence.
How to cite: TFORF3069 was a gift from Feng Zhang (Addgene plasmid # 144545 ; http://n2t.net/addgene:144545 ; RRID:Addgene_144545)
