>Addgene plasmid #144545 | TFORF3069 | depositor partial sequence | sequence record 285750 | Insert
ATCGATTGATCAACAAGTTTGTACAAAAAAGTTGGCATGGCGGCTGTGGTGGAGAATGTAGTGAAGCTCC
TTGGGGAGCAGTACTACAAAGATGCCATGGAGCAGTGCCACAATTACAATGCTCGCCTCTGTGCTGAGCG
CAGCGTGCGCCTGCCTTTCTTGGACTCACAGACCGGAGTAGCCCAGAGCAATTGTTACATCTGGATGGAA
AAGCGACACCGGGGTCCAGGATTGGCCTCCGGACAGCTGTACTCCTACCCTGCCCGGCGCTGGCGGAAAA
AGCGGCGAGCCCATCCCCCTGAGGATCCACGACTTTCCTTCCCATCTATTAAGCCAGACACAGACCAGAC
CCTGAAGAAGGAGGGGCTGATCTCTCAGGATGGCAGTAGTTTAGAGGCTCTGTTGCGCACTGACCCCCTG
GAGAAGCGAGGTGCCCCGGATCCCCGAGTTGATGATGACAGCCTGGGCGAGTTTCCTGTGACCAACAGTC
GAGCGCGAAAGCGGATCCTAGAACCAGATGACTTCCTGGATGACCTCGATGATGAAGACTATGAAGAAGA
TACTCCCAAGCGTCGGGGAAAGGGGAAATCCAAGGGTAAGGGTGTGGGCAGTGCCCGTAAGAAGCTGGAT
GCTTCCATCCTGGAGGACCGGGATAAGCCCTATGCCTGTGACATTTGTGGAAAACGTTACAAGAACCGAC
CAGGCCTCAGTTACCACTATGCCCACTCCCACTTGGCTGAGGAGGAGGGCGAGGACAAGGAAGACTCTCA
ACCACCCACTCCTGTTTCCCAGAGGTCTGAGGAGCAGAAATCCAAAAAGGGTCCTGATGGATTGGCCTTG
CCCAACAACTACTGTGACTTCTGCCTGGGGGACTCAAAGATTAACAAGAAGACGGGACAACCCGAGGAGC
TGGTGTCCTGTTCTGACTGTGGCCGCTCAGGGCATCCATCTTGCCTCCAATTTACCCCCGTGATGATGGC
GGCAGTGAAGACATACCGCTGGCAGTGCATCGAGTGCAAATGTTGCAATATCTGCGGCACCTCCGAGAAT
GACGACCAGTTGCTCTTCTGTGATGACTGCGATCGTGGCTACCACATGTACTGTCTCACCCCGTCCATGT
CTGAGCCCCCTGAAGGAAGTTGGAGCTGCCACCTGTGTCTGGACCTGTTGAAAGAGAAAGCTTCCATCTA
CCAGAACCAGAACTCCTCTTGCCCAACTTTCTTGTACAAAGTGGTTGATATCGGTAAGCCTATCCCTAAC
CCTCTCCTCGGTCTCGATTCTACGTAGTAATGAACTAGTCCGTAACTTGAAAGTATTTCGATTTCTTGGC
TTTATATATCTTGTGGAAAGGACGATACTAGCACCACAAAAACAGGAGC
