>Addgene plasmid #144545 | TFORF3069 | depositor partial sequence | sequence record 285751 | Barcode
TACTAGCACCACAAAAACAGGAGC
